Addgene plasmid #216932: pST39-Mega'-deltaLJ
Purpose: Mega' with knockout of GvpL and GvpJ
Depositing lab: George Lu. Depositing organization: Rice University. Publication: Elucidating the assembly of gas vesicles by systematic protein-protein interaction analysis. Iburg M, Anderson AP, Wong VT, Anton ED, He A, Lu GJ. EMBO J. 2024 Oct;43(19):4156-4172. doi: 10.1038/s44318-024-00178-2. Epub 2024 Sep 3. PubMed 39227754.
Backbone
  Vector backbone: pST39
  Vector type: Bacterial Expression
Growth in bacteria
  Bacterial resistance: Ampicillin, 100 μg/mL
  Growth temperature: 30°C
  Growth strain: DH5alpha
  Copy number: Low Copy
Gene/Insert
  Gene/Insert name: Mega' with knockout of GvpL and GvpJ
  Species: Synthetic; Priestia megaterium
  Cloning method: Gibson Cloning
Terms and licenses: Academic/Nonprofit Terms; Industry Terms: Not Available to Industry
Depositor comments: Please visit https://www.biorxiv.org/content/10.1101/2023.07.23.550228v1 for bioRxiv preprint.
How to cite: pST39-Mega'-deltaLJ was a gift from George Lu (Addgene plasmid # 216932 ; http://n2t.net/addgene:216932 ; RRID:Addgene_216932)
