[The description below was written by a language model from this plasmid's Addgene catalogue record and pLannotate feature annotations shown in this document.]
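Description:
pST39-Mega'-deltaLJ is a bacterial expression plasmid of about 7.8 kb built on the pST39 backbone, a T7-driven vector for expressing several genes from one transcript in E. coli. It carries a variant of the Priestia (Bacillus) megaterium gas vesicle gene cluster, called Mega' in the record, in which GvpL and GvpJ have been knocked out. The insert was assembled by Gibson cloning and is listed as synthetic/P. megaterium in origin. Propagation relies on a ColE1/pMB1-type origin together with the rop gene, which holds copy number down and fits the catalogue's low-copy designation. A pBR322 bom region is also present. Selection is by ampicillin through a TEM beta-lactamase (bla) expressed from its own promoter.

The payload lies between a T7 promoter and a T7 terminator, spanning roughly 5 kb, so expression requires a host that supplies T7 RNA polymerase. Automated annotation recognised only part of this region: gvpB, which encodes the GvpA-type major structural shell protein, and gvpS, along with a short second gvpS-like match that may reflect a related gvp gene. The remaining cluster genes are not annotated, so neither the full gene content nor the way the GvpL and GvpJ knockouts were made (deletion or otherwise) can be read from the feature table. Small fragment hits such as RSF ori, mbeC, ydeC and SET1 are probably backbone remnants or chance similarity matches.

The associated study examined gas vesicle assembly through systematic protein-protein interaction analysis. In that context the construct likely serves as a double-knockout variant for testing how loss of GvpL and GvpJ affects gas vesicle formation in a heterologous bacterial host.
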