Features (pLannotate 1.2.2; 15 found; start..end, strand, type, name):
     48..181     +  rep_origin     RSF ori (fragment): Plasmids containing the RSF 1030 origin of replication can be propagated in E. coli cells that contain additional plasmids with compatible origins.
    186..325     -  misc_feature   bom: basis of mobility region from pBR322
    427..618     -  CDS            rop: Rop protein, which maintains plasmids at low copy number; rop
    658..768     +  CDS            mbeC (fragment): MBEC_ECOLX - Experimental evidence at protein level: Swiss-Prot protein existence level 1. Required for efficient mobilization of ColE1 plasmid and is thus essential to promote the specific transfer of the plasmid during conjugation. Probably functions by inducing DNA bending, helping the MbeA relaxase to melt the DNA around the nic site and cleave the phosphodiester bond. Binds specifically double-stranded DNA (dsDNA) containing the ColE1 oriT but does not recognize the inverted repeat (IR). From Escherichia coli.
    855..873     +  promoter       T7 promoter: promoter for bacteriophage T7 RNA polymerase
   1121..1384    +  CDS            gvpB: GVPB_BACME - Protein inferred from homology: Swiss-Prot protein existence level 3. Gas vesicles are small, hollow, gas filled protein structures that are found in several microbial planktonic microorganisms. They allow the positioning of the organism at the favorable depth for growth. GvpA type proteins form the essential core of the structure. From Bacillus megaterium.
   3752..4036    +  CDS            gvpS: GVPS_BACME - Protein inferred from homology: Swiss-Prot protein existence level 3. Gas vesicles are small, hollow, gas filled protein structures that are found in several microbial planktonic microorganisms. They allow the positioning of the organism at the favorable depth for growth (By similarity). From Bacillus megaterium.
   4095..4154    +  CDS            gvpS (fragment): GVPS_BACME - Protein inferred from homology: Swiss-Prot protein existence level 3. Gas vesicles are small, hollow, gas filled protein structures that are found in several microbial planktonic microorganisms. They allow the positioning of the organism at the favorable depth for growth (By similarity). From Bacillus megaterium.
   5816..5935    -  CDS            ydeC (fragment): YDEC_BACSU - Protein predicted: Swiss-Prot protein existence level 4. From Bacillus subtilis (strain 168).
   5968..6017    +  CDS            SET1 (fragment): solubility-enhancement tag derived from T7 phage gene 10B
   6025..6072    +  terminator     T7 terminator: transcription terminator for bacteriophage T7 RNA polymerase
   6139..6230    +  promoter       AmpR promoter: bla
   6231..7088    +  CDS            bla: BLAT_ECOLX - Experimental evidence at protein level: Swiss-Prot protein existence level 1. TEM-type are the most prevalent beta-lactamases in enterobacteria; they hydrolyze the beta-lactam bond in susceptible beta-lactam antibiotics, thus conferring resistance to penicillins and cephalosporins. TEM-3 and TEM-4 are capable of hydrolyzing cefotaxime and ceftazidime. TEM-5 is capable of hydrolyzing ceftazidime. TEM-6 is capable of hydrolyzing ceftazidime and aztreonam. TEM-8/CAZ-2, TEM- 16/CAZ-7 and TEM-24/CAZ-6 are markedly active against ceftazidime. IRT- 4 shows resistance to beta-lactamase in
   7095..7134    +  terminator     fd terminator: central terminator from bacteriophage fd (Otsuka and Kunisawa, 1982)
   7165..7753    +  rep_origin     ori: high-copy-number ColE1/pMB1/pBR322/pUC origin of replication
>Addgene plasmid #216932 | pST39-Mega'-deltaLJ | addgene full sequence | sequence record 445441 | Addgene NGS Result
AACGCCAGCAACGCGGCCTTTTTACGGTTCCTGGCCTTTTGCTGGCCTTTTGCTCACATGTTCTTTCCTG
CGTTATCCCCTGATTCTGTGGATAACCGTATTACCGCCTTTGAGTGAGCTGATACCGCTCGCCGCAGCCG
AACGACCGAGCGCAGCGAGTCAGTGAGCGAGGAAGCGGAAGAGCGCCTGATGCGGTATTTTCTCCTTACG
CATCTGTGCGGTATTTCACACCGCAATGGTGCACTCTCAGTACAATCTGCTCTGATGCCGCATAGTTAAG
CCAGTATACACTCCGCTATCGCTACGTGACTGGGTCATGGCTGCGCCCCGACACCCGCCAACACCCGCTG
ACGCGCCCTGACGGGCTTGTCTGCTCCCGGCATCCGCTTACAGACAAGCTGTGACCGTCTCCGGGAGCTG
CATGTGTCAGAGGTTTTCACCGTCATCACCGAAACGCGCGAGGCAGCTGCGGTAAAGCTCATCAGCGTGG
TCGTGAAGCGATTCACAGATGTCTGCCTGTTCATCCGCGTCCAGCTCGTTGAGTTTCTCCAGAAGCGTTA
ATGTCTGGCTTCTGATAAAGCGGGCCATGTTAAGGGCGGTTTTTTCCTGTTTGGTCACTGATGCCTCCGT
GTAAGGGGGATTTCTGTTCATGGGGTAATGATACCGATGAAACGAGAGAGGATGCTCACGATACGGGTTA
CTGATGATGAACATGCCCGGTTACTGGAACGTTGTGAGGGTAAACAACTGGCGGTATGGATGCGGCGGGA
CCAGAGAAAAATCACTCAGGGTCAATGCCAGCGCTTCGTTAATACAGATGTAGGTGTTGGCACCATGCAT
CGATCCCGCGAAATTAATACGACTCACTATAGGGAGACCACAACGGTTTCCCTCTAGAGATAGCTTAGCG
ATGTGAAAGAAGCTGGAGAAAACTTTCAAGAAAAAGTTTCTTCTTCAGACGATAAAGAGAAGTCAAAAAA
TAAGCGGAAAATAAAAGGCGTAAATCAGATTAAAAAAGCAACGGATATTAAAAGCTCTACTAAGATTAAA
AGTTCTAATGATATTAAATCATCTACAGATTTAAAAACAATGGGATCATAAGCGAAAGGAGAAATGAGAT
ATGTCTATTCAAAAAAGTACTAATAGTTCAAGTTTAGCAGAAGTCATTGACCGTATTTTAGATAAAGGAA
TTGTTATTGATGCTTTTGCAAGAGTTTCTGTTGTAGGAATTGAAATTTTAACGATTGAAGCGCGAGTGGT
TATTGCCAGTGTTGATACATGGTTACGCTATGCAGAAGCAGTAGGGCTTCTTCGTGACGACGTAGAAGAA
AACGGTCTTCCTGAACGTTCAAATTCAAGTGAAGGGCAGCCGCGTTTTAGTATTTAATATGAAGTGGTAT
GGAACCTTCCTTTTTTGAGGGTGGTTCCAGCTTTTAGATCTAACTATTGGAGGCTACTAAAAATGGAAAT
TAAAAAAATTATGCAAGCCGTGAACGACTTTTTCGGTGAACACGTAGCTCCTCCTCATAAAATTACCTCG
GTGGAAGCTACTGAAGATGAAGGTTGGAGAGTTATTGTTGAAGTCATTGAAGAACGAGAATATATGAAAA
AATACGCCAAAGATGAAATGCTCGGAACGTACGAGTGCTTTGTAAATAAAGAAAAAGAAGTCATTTCATT
CAAACGACTCGACGTCAGATATAGAAGCGCCATTGGCATTGAAGCATAAACGATAAGATGGCAGGAGGAA
CGTAAAAATGACCGTCTTAACAGACAAAAGGAAAAAAGGCAGTGGAGCTTTTATACAAGATGACGAGACA
AAAGAGGTTCTTTCAAGAGCGCTGAGCTATTTAAAATCCGGCTATTCCATTCATTTTACAGGTCCTGCCG
GCGGAGGCAAAACCTCTTTAGCGCGAGCGCTTGCTAAAAAGAGAAAGCGTCCTGTAATGCTGATGCACGG
GAATCACGAGCTCAACAACAAAGATTTAATTGGCGATTTTACGGGATACACGAGCAAAAAAGTAATCGAC
CAGTACGTTCGTTCTGTCTATAAAAAAGATGAACAGGTGAGTGAAAACTGGCAGGATGGCCGATTGCTTG
AAGCTGTAAAAAATGGCTATACGCTGATTTACGACGAATTTACTCGTTCTAAGCCTGCGACGAATAATAT
CTTTCTATCGATATTAGAAGAAGGCGTGCTGCCGCTGTATGGAGTAAAAATGACCGATCCTTTTGTGCGC
GTGCATCCCGATTTCCGCGTCATCTTCACAAGCAATCCAGCTGAGTATGCCGGCGTATATGATACGCAAG
ATGCGCTTCTCGACAGGTTAATTACCATGTTTATTGATTATAAAGACATCGACAGAGAGACAGCGATTTT
AACGGAGAAAACGGACGTAGAAGAAGATGAAGCGCGCACAATTGTAACGCTCGTAGCAAACGTGCGAAAC
CGCTCTGGAGACGAAAACAGCAGCGGACTTAGCCTGCGGGCTTCGCTTATGATCGCTACCCTTGCCACGC
AGCAAGACATTCCTATCGATGGAAGTGACGAAGATTTTCAAACGTTATGTATCGATATTTTGCATCATCC
GCTTACCAAATGTTTGGATGAAGAAAATGCAAAAAGCAAAGCCGAAAAAATCATTTTAGAAGAATGTAAG
AATATAGACACTGAAGAAAAGTAAAGGAGCTTGAAAACATGAGTGAAACAAACGAAACAGGTATTTATAT
TTTTAGCGCCATTCAAACGGATAAAGACGAAGAATTTGGCGCCGTGGAAGTAGAAGGAACAAAAGCTGAA
ACATTTTTGATTCGCTACAAAGACGCGGCTATGGTAGCAGCTGAAGTACCGATGAAAATTTATCATCCTA
ATCGCCAAAATTTATTAATGCATCAAAACGCAGTAGCAGCGATTATGGACAAGAACGATACGGTTATTCC
AATCAGCTTTGGGAATGTATTCAAATCAAAAGAAGACGTAAAAGTTCTTTTGGAAAACCTTTATCCGCAG
TTTGAAAAGCTGTTTCCAGCGATCAAAGGAAAAATTGAAGTCGGTTTAAAAGTAATTGGGAAAAAAGAAT
GGCTTGAGAAAAAAGTAAACGAAAATCCTGAACTTGAGAAAGTATCAGCATCCGTAAAAGGAAAATCAGA
AGCAGCCGGTTATTATGAGCGTATTCAACTTGGAGGAATGGCTCAAAAGATGTTTACTTCCCTGCAAAAA
GAAGTCAAGACAGATGTGTTTTCTCCGCTTGAAGAAGCAGCGGAAGCAGCAAAAGCAAATGAGCCAACGG
GCGAAACGATGCTTTTAAACGCGTCTTTCTTAATTAACCGAGAAGATGAAGCGAAGTTTGATGAAAAAGT
AAATGAAGCGCATGAAAACTGGAAAGACAAAGCCGATTTTCATTACAGCGGTCCTTGGCCTGCTTATAAT
TTTGTGAACATTCGCCTAAAAGTAGAAGAGAAATAACGTGCTTCACAAATTAGTAACCGCACCCATTAAC
CTTGTAGTGAAAATCGGCGAAAAAGTACAGGAAGAAGCTGATAAACAGCTATATGACCTTCCGACGATTC
AGCAAAAGCTCATTCAGCTTCAAATGATGTTTGAGCTTGGTGAAATTCCAGAAGAAGCGTTTCAAGAAAA
AGAAGATGAATTGTTAATGAGGTACGAAATTGCGAAACGCAGAGAAATTGAACAATGGGAAGAGCTAACA
CAAAAAAGAAATGAGGAATCCTAGAGTGAGGAATTAACATTATGTCTCTTAAACAATCCATGGAGAATAA
AGATATTGCTCTTATTGATATTTTAGATGTCATTTTAGATAAAGGAGTCGCCATTAAAGGAGACTTAATC
ATTTCCATAGCTGGCGTCGATTTAGTGTATTTGGATTTGCGGGTGCTTATTTCTTCGGTTGAAACGCTTG
TGCAAGCAAAAGAAGGAAATCACAAACCAATCACTTCTGAACAATTTGATAAACAAAAAGAAGAGCTGAT
GGACGCTACGGGCCAGCCTAGTAAGTGGACGAACCCTCTAGGTTCGTGACCCTTGCGAGCAGTCGTATGC
TTTCTCGAATTCCGAGCGGTTAAGCGTGACAGTCCAGGAGGAATTAATAGATGCAACCGGTCAGCCAAGC
AAATGGACGAATCCACTTGGATCCTGATCAAGCTGAACAAGGCTTAGCGCAGCTTGTGATGACAGTTATT
GAGCTATTGAGGCAAATCGTTGAACGTCATGCCATGAGGCGGGTGGAGGGTGGAACGTTGACGGACGAAC
AAATTGAAAACTTAGGAATTGCACTAATGAACTTAGAAGAAAAAATGGACGAGTTGAAAGAGGTGTTCGG
TCTGGATGCAGAAGATTTAAATATTGATCTTGGCCCGCTAGGCAGCCTGCTTTAAGCGGTCAGCTGTACG
CTACTTAAAAAATGGAGGGATTTACAATGGCAACTGAAACAAAATTAGATAACACACAGGCAGAAAACAA
GGAAAATAAAAATGCGGAAAACGGTTCAAAAGAAAAGAACGGTTCAAAAGCAAGCAAAACAACAAGCAGC
GGGCCAATCAAACGAGCGGTAGCAGGAGGCATCATCGGTGCAACGATTGGATATGTATCGACTCCTGAAA
ATCGAAAAAGTCTCCTTGACCGCATTGATACAGACGAATTAAAAAGCAAAGCATCTGATTTAGGAACAAA
GGTAAAAGAAAAATCAAAAAGCAGCGTGGCCAGCCTGAAAACATCTGCGGGAAGCTTGTTTAAAAAAGAT
AAAGATAAATCAAAAGATGATGAAGAAAACGTAAATTCTTCTAGTAGCGAAACAGAAGACGATAACGTTC
AAGAGTACGACGAGTTAAAAGAAGAAAATCAAACTCTTCAAGATCGCTTATCACAGCTTGAAGAAAAAAT
GAACATGCTTGTTGAGCTTAGCCTCAATAAAAATCAAGACGAAGAAGCGGAAGATACAGATTCCGACGAA
GAAGAGAACGATGAGAACGATGAAAACGATGAAAACGAGCAGGACGATGAAAACGAAGAAGAAACATCTA
AGCCACGTAAAAAGGATAAAAAAGAAGCTGAGGAAGAAGAAAGTGAAAGTGACGAAGACAGCGAGGAAGA
AGAGGAAGATTCTCGCTCAAACAAAAAAAATAAAAAAGTAAAAACAGAAGAAGAAGACGAAGATGAAAGC
GAAGAAGAAAAAAAGGAAGCGAAACCAAAAAAGTCAACAGCTAAAAAATCAAAAAATACAAAAGCAAAGA
AAAACACGGACGAAGAAGATGATGAAGCAACATCTCTTTCTAGTGAAGACGATACAACAGCCTAAGACGT
AAAGGAGGAAAGAAAGACATGAGTACAGGCCCTTCTTTTTCAACTAAAGACAATACGCTTGAATACTTTG
TGAAAGCTTCTAATAAACACGGCTTTTCACTTGATATTTCATTAAATGTAAACGGCGCTGTGATTTCCGG
TACCATGATTTCAGCAAAAGAATACTTTGATTACTTAAGCGAAACGTTTGAAGAAGGCAGTGAAGTGGCT
CAGGCGCTAAGCGAACAATTCTCTTTAGCAAGCGAAGCGAGCGAATCAAACGGAGAAGCAGAAGCCCATT
TTATTCATTTGAAAAATACAAAGATTTACTGTGGAGACAGTAAATCTACTCCTTCTAAAGGCAAAATCTT
TTGGAGAGGGAAAATAGCAGAAGTAGACGGGTTTTTCTTAGGAAAGATTTCTGATGCAAAATCAACGAGT
AAAAAGAGTTCATAAAAAACGGCGGGGTGATTGCCCCGCCGTTTTTTAGTGATGTGATGAGATGTGCAGC
TTCTTTTTTCGATACATGAGCGGAGTCATCTTCATTTCTTTTCGAAACTGATTAATAAAATAGCTTGTAC
TATTAAACCCTACTTGATAGGCGACTTCCGTCACATTTGCTTCTGCTTGCTGCAGTCCGGATTCGCGAAC
GCGTCTCGAGAGATCCGGCTGCTAACAAAGCCCGAAAGGAAGCTGAGTTGGCTGCTGCCACCGCTGAGCA
ATAACTAGCATAACCCCTTGGGGCCTCTAAACGGGTCTTGAGGGGTTTTTTGCTGAAAGGAGGAACTATA
TCCGACTAGTAGCCCGCCTAATGAGCGGGCTTTTTTTTAATTCCCCTATTTGTTTATTTTTCTAAATACA
TTCAAATATGTATCCGCTCATGAGACAATAACCCTGATAAATGCTTCAATAATATTGAAAAAGGAAGAGT
ATGAGTATTCAACATTTCCGTGTCGCCCTTATTCCCTTTTTTGCGGCATTTTGCCTTCCTGTTTTTGCTC
ACCCAGAAACGCTCGTGAAAGTAAAAGACGCAGAGGACCAATTGGGGGCACGAGTGGGATACATAGAACT
GGACTTGAATAGCGGTAAAATCCTTGAGAGTTTTCGCCCTGAAGAGCGTTTTCCAATGATGAGCACTTTC
AAAGTTCTGCTATGTGGAGCAGTATTATCCCGTGTAGATGCGGGGCAAGAGCAACTCGGACGACGAATAC
ACTATTCGCAGAATGACTTGGTTGAATACTCCCCAGTGACAGAAAAGCACCTTACGGACGGAATGACGGT
AAGAGAATTATGTAGTGCCGCCATAACGATGAGTGATAACACTGCGGCGAACTTACTTCTGACAACCATC
GGTGGACCGAAGGAATTAACCGCTTTTTTGCACAATATGGGAGACCATGTAACTCGCCTTGACCGTTGGG
AACCAGAACTGAATGAAGCCATACCAAACGACGAGCGAGACACCACAATGCCTGCGGCAATGGCAACAAC
ATTACGCAAACTATTAACTGGCGAACTACTTACTCTGGCTTCACGGCAACAATTAATAGACTGGCTTGAA
GCGGATAAAGTTGCAGGACCACTACTGCGTTCGGCACTTCCTGCTGGCTGGTTTATTGCTGATAAATCTG
GGGCAGGAGAGCGTGGTTCACGGGGTATCATTGCCGCACTTGGACCAGATGGTAAGCCTTCCCGTATCGT
AGTTATCTACACGACGGGTAGTCAGGCAACTATGGACGAACGAAATAGACAGATTGCTGAAATAGGGGCT
TCACTGATTAAGCATTGGTAAACCGATACAATTAAAGGCTCCTTTTGGAGCCTTTTTTTTTGGACGGACC
GGTAGAAAAGATCAAAGGATCTTCTTGAGATCCTTTTTTTCTGCGCGTAATCTGCTGCTTGCAAACAAAA
AAACCACCGCTACCAGCGGTGGTTTGTTTGCCGGATCAAGAGCTACCAACTCTTTTTCCGAAGGTAACTG
GCTTCAGCAGAGCGCAGATACCAAATACTGTCCTTCTAGTGTAGCCGTAGTTAGGCCACCACTTCAAGAA
CTCTGTAGCACCGCCTACATACCTCGCTCTGCTAATCCTGTTACCAGTGGCTGCTGCCAGTGGCGATAAG
TCGTGTCTTACCGGGTTGGACTCAAGACGATAGTTACCGGATAAGGCGCAGCGGTCGGGCTGAACGGGGG
GTTCGTGCACACAGCCCAGCTTGGAGCGAACGACCTACACCGAACTGAGATACCTACAGCGTGAGCTATG
AGAAAGCGCCACGCTTCCCGAAGGGAGAAAGGCGGACAGGTATCCGGTAAGCGGCAGGGTCGGAACAGGA
GAGCGCACGAGGGAGCTTCCAGGGGGAAACGCCTGGTATCTTTATAGTCCTGTCGGGTTTCGCCACCTCT
GACTTGAGCGTCGATTTTTGTGATGCTCGTCAGGGGGGCGGAGCCTATGGAAA
